>Addgene plasmid #62091 | pMuLE ENTR CMV L5-L2 | depositor full sequence | sequence record 101380 | Full Sequence
CTTTCCTGCGTTATCCCCTGATTCTGTGGATAACCGTATTACCGCCTTTGAGTGAGCTGATACCGCTCGC
CGCAGCCGAACGACCGAGCGCAGCGAGTCAGTGAGCGAGGAAGCGGAAGAGCGCCCAATACGCAAACCGC
CTCTCCCCGCGCGTTGGCCGATTCATTAATGCAGCTGGCACGACAGGTTTCCCGACTGGAAAGCGGGCAG
TGAGCGCAACGCAATTAATACGCGTACCGCTAGCCAGGAAGAGTTTGTAGAAACGCAAAAAGGCCATCCG
TCAGGATGGCCTTCTGCTTAGTTTGATGCCTGGCAGTTTATGGCGGGCGTCCTGCCCGCCACCCTCCGGG
CCGTTGCTTCACAACGTTCAAATCCGCTCCCGGCGGATTTGTCCTACTCAGGAGAGCGTTCACCGACAAA
CAACAGATAAAACGAAAGGCCCAGTCTTCCGACTGAGCCTTTCGTTTTATTTGATGCCTGGCAGTTCCCT
ACTCTCGCGTTAACGCTAGCATGGATGTTTTCCCAGTCACGACGTTGTAAAACGACGGCCAGTCTTAAGC
TCGGGCCCCAAATAATGATTTTATTTTGACTGATAGTGACCTGTTCGTTGCAACAAATTGATGAGCAATG
CTTTTTTATAATGCCAACTTTGTATACAAAAGTTGGCGATGTACGGGCCAGATATACGCGTTGACATTGA
TTATTGACTAGTTATTAATAGTAATCAATTACGGGGTCATTAGTTCATAGCCCATATATGGAGTTCCGCG
TTACATAACTTACGGTAAATGGCCCGCCTGGCTGACCGCCCAACGACCCCCGCCCATTGACGTCAATAAT
GACGTATGTTCCCATAGTAACGCCAATAGGGACTTTCCATTGACGTCAATGGGTGGAGTATTTACGGTAA
ACTGCCCACTTGGCAGTACATCAAGTGTATCATATGCCAAGTACGCCCCCTATTGACGTCAATGACGGTA
AATGGCCCGCCTGGCATTATGCCCAGTACATGACCTTATGGGACTTTCCTACTTGGCAGTACATCTACGT
ATTAGTCATCGCTATTACCATGGTGATGCGGTTTTGGCAGTACATCAATGGGCGTGGATAGCGGTTTGAC
TCACGGGGATTTCCAAGTCTCCACCCCATTGACGTCAATGGGAGTTTGTTTTGGCACCAAAATCAACGGG
ACTTTCCAAAATGTCGTAACAACTCCGCCCCATTGACGCAAATGGGCGGTAGGCGTGTACGGTGGGAGGT
CTATATAAGCAGAGCTCTCTGGCTAACTAGAGAACCCACTGCTTACCGGCTTATCGAAATTAATACGACT
CACTATAGGGAGACCCAAGCTTGGTACCGAGCTCGGATCCACTAGTAACGGCCGCCAGTGTGCTGGAATT
CTGCAGATATCCATCACACTGGCGGCCGCTCGAGCATGCATCTAGAGGTACCCAGCTTTCTTGTACAAAG
TTGGCATTATAAGAAAGCATTGCTTATCAATTTGTTGCAACGAACAGGTCACTATCAGTCAAAATAAAAT
CATTATTTGCCATCCAGCTGCAGGGCGGCCGCGATATCCCCTATAGTGAGTCGTATTACATGGTCATAGC
TGTTTCCTGGCAGCTCTGGCCCGTGTCTCAAAATCTCTGATGTTACATTGCACAAGATAAAAATATATCA
TCATGAACAATAAAACTGTCTGCTTACATAAACAGTAATACAAGGGGTGTTATGAGCCATATTCAACGGG
AAACGTCGAGGCCGCGATTAAATTCCAACATGGATGCTGATTTATATGGGTATAAATGGGCTCGCGATAA
TGTCGGGCAATCAGGTGCGACAATCTATCGCTTGTATGGGAAGCCCGATGCGCCAGAGTTGTTTCTGAAA
CATGGCAAAGGTAGCGTTGCCAATGATGTTACAGATGAGATGGTCAGACTAAACTGGCTGACGGAATTTA
TGCCTCTTCCGACCATCAAGCATTTTATCCGTACTCCTGATGATGCATGGTTACTCACCACTGCGATCCC
CGGAAAAACAGCATTCCAGGTATTAGAAGAATATCCTGATTCAGGTGAAAATATTGTTGATGCGCTGGCA
GTGTTCCTGCGCCGGTTGCATTCGATTCCTGTTTGTAATTGTCCTTTTAACAGCGATCGCGTATTTCGTC
TCGCTCAGGCGCAATCACGAATGAATAACGGTTTGGTTGATGCGAGTGATTTTGATGACGAGCGTAATGG
CTGGCCTGTTGAACAAGTCTGGAAAGAAATGCATAAACTTTTGCCATTCTCACCGGATTCAGTCGTCACT
CATGGTGATTTCTCACTTGATAACCTTATTTTTGACGAGGGGAAATTAATAGGTTGTATTGATGTTGGAC
GAGTCGGAATCGCAGACCGATACCAGGATCTTGCCATCCTATGGAACTGCCTCGGTGAGTTTTCTCCTTC
ATTACAGAAACGGCTTTTTCAAAAATATGGTATTGATAATCCTGATATGAATAAATTGCAGTTTCATTTG
ATGCTCGATGAGTTTTTCTAATCAGAATTGGTTAATTGGTTGTAACACTGGCAGAGCATTACGCTGACTT
GACGGGACGGCGCAAGCTCATGACCAAAATCCCTTAACGTGAGTTACGCGTCGTTCCACTGAGCGTCAGA
CCCCGTAGAAAAGATCAAAGGATCTTCTTGAGATCCTTTTTTTCTGCGCGTAATCTGCTGCTTGCAAACA
AAAAAACCACCGCTACCAGCGGTGGTTTGTTTGCCGGATCAAGAGCTACCAACTCTTTTTCCGAAGGTAA
CTGGCTTCAGCAGAGCGCAGATACCAAATACTGTTCTTCTAGTGTAGCCGTAGTTAGGCCACCACTTCAA
GAACTCTGTAGCACCGCCTACATACCTCGCTCTGCTAATCCTGTTACCAGTGGCTGCTGCCAGTGGCGAT
AAGTCGTGTCTTACCGGGTTGGACTCAAGACGATAGTTACCGGATAAGGCGCAGCGGTCGGGCTGAACGG
GGGGTTCGTGCACACAGCCCAGCTTGGAGCGAACGACCTACACCGAACTGAGATACCTACAGCGTGAGCT
ATGAGAAAGCGCCACGCTTCCCGAAGGGAGAAAGGCGGACAGGTATCCGGTAAGCGGCAGGGTCGGAACA
GGAGAGCGCACGAGGGAGCTTCCAGGGGGAAACGCCTGGTATCTTTATAGTCCTGTCGGGTTTCGCCACC
TCTGACTTGAGCGTCGATTTTTGTGATGCTCGTCAGGGGGGCGGAGCCTATGGAAAAACGCCAGCAACGC
GGCCTTTTTACGGTTCCTGGCCTTTTGCTGGCCTTTTGCTCACATGTT
Features (pLannotate 1.2.2; 13 found; start..end, strand, type, name):
    121..213     +  CDS            lacI (fragment): lac repressor; lacI; The lac repressor binds to the lac operator to inhibit transcription in E. coli. This inhibition can be relieved by adding lactose or isopropyl-β-D-thiogalactopyranoside (IPTG).
    268..295     -  terminator     rrnB T2 terminator: transcription terminator T2 from the E. coli rrnB gene
    427..470     +  terminator     rrnB T1 terminator: Escherichia coli rrnB; transcription terminator T1 from the E. coli rrnB gene
    517..553     -  CDS            lacZα (fragment): LacZα fragment of β-galactosidase; lacZ fragment
    570..665     +  protein_bind   attL5: mutant version of attL; recombination site for the Gateway® LR reaction LR Clonase™
    693..1072    +  enhancer       CMV enhancer: human cytomegalovirus immediate early enhancer
   1073..1276    +  promoter       CMV promoter: human cytomegalovirus (CMV) immediate early promoter
   1272..1305    +  LTR            5' LTR (truncated) (fragment): truncated 5' long terminal repeat (LTR) from HIV-1
   1321..1339    +  promoter       T7 promoter: promoter for bacteriophage T7 RNA polymerase
   1450..1549    -  protein_bind   attL2: mutant version of attL; recombination site for the Gateway® LR reaction LR Clonase™
   1580..1598    -  promoter       T7 promoter: promoter for bacteriophage T7 RNA polymerase
   1732..2541    +  CDS            KanR: aminoglycoside phosphotransferase; aph(3')-Ia; confers resistance to kanamycin in bacteria or G418 (Geneticin®) in eukaryotes
   2688..3276    +  rep_origin     ori: high-copy-number ColE1/pMB1/pBR322/pUC origin of replication
