[The description below was written by a language model from this plasmid's Addgene catalogue record and pLannotate feature annotations shown in this document.]
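Description:
pMuLE ENTR CMV L5-L2 is a small (about 3.3 kb) Gateway entry vector from the MuLE (Multiple Lentiviral Expression) modular cloning system. It is supplied as an empty backbone with no gene inserted. The catalogue does not name a parental backbone. It is propagated in E. coli as a high-copy plasmid from a ColE1/pUC-type origin and selected with kanamycin through an aminoglycoside phosphotransferase (KanR) gene. The rrnB T1 and T2 transcription terminators lie upstream of the recombination cassette, an arrangement typical of entry vectors that insulates the cassette from read-through transcription originating in the backbone.

The functional module lies between an attL5 site and an attL2 site. It consists of the human cytomegalovirus immediate-early enhancer and promoter, followed by a T7 promoter and the region where, according to the catalogue entry, a multiple cloning site sits. The cloning site itself is not annotated in the feature table. A user places a coding sequence or other element into this site so that it is driven by CMV for strong constitutive expression in mammalian cells. The whole promoter-plus-insert unit is then transferred by an LR Clonase reaction. The L5-L2 site combination fixes the position and orientation of this module in a MultiSite Gateway assembly, so it can be joined with other MuLE entry modules carrying complementary att sites into a lentiviral destination vector to build multi-cassette expression constructs.

The short lacI, lacZα and truncated HIV-1 5' LTR hits in the automated annotation are small fragments. They are most likely backbone remnants or sequence similarity at the CMV promoter junction rather than functional elements. The entry vector itself carries no annotated lentiviral packaging components.
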