Addgene plasmid #62091: pMuLE ENTR CMV L5-L2
Purpose: (Empty Backbone) MuLE (Multiple Lentiviral Expression) Entry vector containing a CMV promoter and multiple cloning site module. Compatible with MultiSite Gateway cloning
Depositing lab: Ian Frew. Depositing organization: University of Zurich. Publication: A versatile modular vector system for rapid combinatorial mammalian genetics. Albers J, Danzer C, Rechsteiner M, Lehmann H, Brandt LP, Hejhal T, Catalano A, Busenhart P, Goncalves AF, Brandt S, Bode PK, Bode-Lesniewska B, Wild PJ, Frew IJ. J Clin Invest. 2015 Mar 9. pii: 79743. doi: 10.1172/JCI79743. PubMed 25751063.
Backbone
  Vector backbone: N/A
  Vector type: Mammalian Expression ; MuLE Gateway Entry Vector
Growth in bacteria
  Bacterial resistance: Kanamycin, 50 μg/mL
  Growth temperature: 37°C
  Growth strain: DH5alpha
  Copy number: High Copy
Gene/Insert
  Gene/Insert name: None
Terms and licenses: Academic/Nonprofit Terms; Industry Terms: Not Available to Industry
How to cite: pMuLE ENTR CMV L5-L2 was a gift from Ian Frew (Addgene plasmid # 62091 ; http://n2t.net/addgene:62091 ; RRID:Addgene_62091)
