>Addgene plasmid #62091 | pMuLE ENTR CMV L5-L2 | addgene partial sequence | sequence record 103466 | M13-F20 5'-TGTAAAACGACGGCCAGT-3'
GACTGATAGTGACCTGTTCGTTGCAACAAATTGATGAGCAATGCTTTTTTATAATGCCAACTTTGTATAC
AAAAGTTGGCGATGTACGGGCCAGATATACGCGTTGACATTGATTATTGACTAGTTATTAATAGTAATCA
ATTACGGGGTCATTAGTTCATAGCCCATATATGGAGTTCCGCGTTACATAACTTACGGTAAATGGCCCGC
CTGGCTGACCGCCCAACGACCCCCGCCCATTGACGTCAATAATGACGTATGTTCCCATAGTAACGCCAAT
AGGGACTTTCCATTGACGTCAATGGGTGGAGTATTTACGGTAAACTGCCCACTTGGCAGTACATCAAGTG
TATCATATGCCAAGTACGCCCCCTATTGACGTCAATGACGGTAAATGGCCCGCCTGGCATTATGCCCAGT
ACATGACCTTATGGGACTTTCCTACTTGGCAGTACATCTACGTATTAGTCATCGCTATTACCATGGTGAT
GCGGTTTTGGCAGTACATCAATGGGCGTGGATAGCGGTTTGACTCACGGGGATTTCCAAGTCTCCACCCC
ATTGACGTCAATGGGAGTTTGTTTTGGCACCAAAATCAACGGGACTTTCCAAAATGTCGTAACAACTCCG
CCCCATTGACGCAAATGGGCGGTAGGCGTGTACGGTGGGAGGTCTATATAAGCAGAGCTCTCTGGCTAAC
TAGAGAACCCACTGCTTA
