>Addgene plasmid #62091 | pMuLE ENTR CMV L5-L2 | addgene partial sequence | sequence record 103468 | M13-Rev 5'-CAGGAAACAGCTATGACC-3'
TAATGATTTTATTTTGACTGATAGTGACCTGTTCGTTGCAACAAATTGATAAGCAATGCTTTCTTATAAT
GCCAACTTTGTACAAGAAAGCTGGGTACCTCTAGATGCATGCTCGAGCGGCCGCCAGTGTGATGGATATC
TGCAGAATTCCAGCACACTGGCGGCCGTTACTAGTGGATCCGAGCTCGGTACCAAGCTTGGGTCTCCCTA
TAGTGAGTCGTATTAATTTCGATAAGCCGGTAAGCAGTGGGTTCTCTAGTTAGCCAGAGAGCTCTGCTTA
TATAGACCTCCCACCGTACACGCCTACCGCCCATTTGCGTCAATGGGGCGGAGTTGTTACGACATTTTGG
AAAGTCCCGTTGATTTTGGTGCCAAAACAAACTCCCATTGACGTCAATGGGGTGGAGACTTGGAAATCCC
CGTGAGTCAAACCGCTATCCACGCCCATTGATGTACTGCCAAAACCGCATCACCATGGTAATAGCGATGA
CTAATACGTAGATGTACTGCCAAGTAGGAAAGTCCCATAAGGTCATGTACTGGGCATAATGCCAGGCGGG
CCATTTACCGTCATTGACGTCAATAGGGGGCGTACTTGGCATATGATACACTTGATGTACTGCCAAGT
